Addgene plasmid #103403: LSB-hsa-miR-302c-3p
Purpose: Used to sense miRNA activity using fluorescence based tools. hsa-miR-302c-3p target in 3' UTR of of mKate. miRNA activity can be measured by the repression of mKate2 relative to EBFP2 fluorescent proteins . Plasmid is inherently unstable; please see Depositor Comments
Depositing lab: Ron Weiss. Depositing organization: Massachusetts Institute of Technology. Publication: A mixed antagonistic/synergistic miRNA repression model enables accurate predictions of multi-input miRNA sensor activity. Gam JJ, Babb J, Weiss R. Nat Commun. 2018 Jun 22;9(1):2430. doi: 10.1038/s41467-018-04575-0. PubMed 29934631.
Backbone
  Vector backbone: Low Sensor Backbone (LSB)
  Vector type: Mammalian Expression, Synthetic Biology
Growth in bacteria
  Bacterial resistance: Ampicillin and Kanamycin, 100 & 50 μg/mL
  Growth temperature: 30°C
  Growth strain: NEB Stable
  Copy number: High Copy
Gene/Insert
  Gene/Insert name: hsa-miR-302c-3p target
  Species: H. sapiens (human)
  Entrez Gene: MIR302C (a.k.a. MIRN302C, mir-302c)
  Promoter: EF-1a
  Cloning method: Gibson Cloning
Terms and licenses: Academic/Nonprofit Terms; Industry Terms: Not Available to Industry
Depositor comments: Please note that this plasmid is inherently unstable due to a repeating poly A element. We recommend performing a diagnostic digest on multiple colonies upon receipt. The depositors would like to note the presence of several discrepancies between the depositor sequence and physical plasmid sequence. In particular, the sequences upstream and downstream of the puromycin coding region have 10 bp insertions which do not affect the ability to perform puromycin selection. The sequences for those regions within the physical plasmids are as follows: Upstream of Puro: GAATTCGACCGCCTGTCTCAAGGTGCCACC; Downstream of Puro: GCTTTGAGACTACGCGTGAATTCACTCCTC.
How to cite: LSB-hsa-miR-302c-3p was a gift from Ron Weiss (Addgene plasmid # 103403 ; http://n2t.net/addgene:103403 ; RRID:Addgene_103403)
