[The description below was written by a language model from this plasmid's Addgene catalogue record and pLannotate feature annotations shown in this document.]
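Description:
LSB-hsa-miR-302c-3p is a mammalian expression plasmid of about 11 kb, built on the Low Sensor Backbone (LSB) and designed as a two-colour fluorescent sensor of microRNA activity. It replicates in E. coli from a high-copy ColE1/pUC-type origin and carries both β-lactamase (AmpR) and an aph(3')-Ia kanamycin resistance gene, matching the dual ampicillin and kanamycin selection listed in the record. Remnants of a lac promoter/operator region are also annotated in the backbone.

The payload consists of two parallel transcription units with the same architecture: a human EF-1α core promoter with its intron A, a fluorescent protein coding sequence flanked by Gateway attB scars (attB4, attB1, attB2), and a rabbit β-globin-derived 3' region with polyadenylation signal. One unit expresses the red protein mKate2, and according to the record its 3' UTR holds the target site for human miR-302c-3p. The table does not annotate this site, though there is an unannotated stretch between attB2 and the β-globin sequence. The other unit expresses EBFP2 without the target and serves as an internal reference. When miR-302c-3p is active in transfected cells, mKate2 is repressed while EBFP2 is not, so the mKate2 to EBFP2 ratio reports miRNA activity independently of plasmid dose. A puromycin N-acetyltransferase gene with its own β-globin poly(A) allows puromycin selection in mammalian cells, although no dedicated promoter for it is annotated.

The depositor notes that the repeated poly(A) elements make the plasmid inherently unstable. They also report small discrepancies between the deposited sequence and the physical plasmid, including short insertions flanking the puromycin gene that do not impair selection.
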