Features (pLannotate 1.2.2; 28 found; start..end, strand, type, name):
     87..675     -  rep_origin     ori: high-copy-number ColE1/pMB1/pBR322/pUC origin of replication
    846..1706    -  CDS            AmpR: β-lactamase; bla; confers resistance to ampicillin, carbenicillin, and related antibiotics
   1707..1778    -  promoter       AmpR promoter: bla
   1857..2456    +  CDS            PuroR: puromycin N-acetyltransferase; pac from Streptomyces alboniger; confers resistance to puromycin
   2461..2541    +  CDS            HBB (fragment): HBB_PONPY - Experimental evidence at transcript level: Swiss-Prot protein existence level 2. Involved in oxygen transport from the lung to the various peripheral tissues. From Pongo pygmaeus (Bornean orangutan).
   2612..2667    +  polyA_signal   β-globin poly(A) signal: rabbit β-globin polyadenylation signal (Gil and Proudfoot, 1987)
   3646..3666    +  protein_bind   attB4: mutant version of attB; core recombination site for the Gateway® BP reaction BP Clonase™
   3734..3945    +  promoter       EF-1α core promoter: core promoter for human elongation factor EF-1α
   3946..4884    +  intron         EF-1α intron A: intron upstream of the start codon of human EF-1α
   4911..4931    +  protein_bind   attB1: mutant version of attB; core recombination site for the Gateway® BP reaction BP Clonase™
   4951..5646    +  CDS            mKate2: mKate2 is a basic (constitutively fluorescent) red fluorescent protein published in 2009, derived from Entacmaea quadricolor. It is reported to be a rapidly-maturing monomer with moderate acid sensitivity.
   5666..5690    -  protein_bind   attB2: mutant version of attB; recombination site for the Gateway® BP reaction BP Clonase™
   5838..5912    +  CDS            HBB (fragment): HBB_PONPY - Experimental evidence at transcript level: Swiss-Prot protein existence level 2. Involved in oxygen transport from the lung to the various peripheral tissues. From Pongo pygmaeus (Bornean orangutan).
   5983..6038    +  polyA_signal   β-globin poly(A) signal: rabbit β-globin polyadenylation signal (Gil and Proudfoot, 1987)
   6422..6447    +  misc_feature   SA: splice acceptor site
   7119..7139    +  protein_bind   attB4: mutant version of attB; core recombination site for the Gateway® BP reaction BP Clonase™
   7207..7418    +  promoter       EF-1α core promoter: core promoter for human elongation factor EF-1α
   7419..8357    +  intron         EF-1α intron A: intron upstream of the start codon of human EF-1α
   8384..8404    +  protein_bind   attB1: mutant version of attB; core recombination site for the Gateway® BP reaction BP Clonase™
   8415..9131    +  CDS            EBFP2: EBFP2 is a basic (constitutively fluorescent) blue fluorescent protein published in 2007, derived from Aequorea victoria. It is reported to be a rapidly-maturing monomer with moderate acid sensitivity.
   9139..9163    -  protein_bind   attB2: mutant version of attB; recombination site for the Gateway® BP reaction BP Clonase™
   9167..9247    +  CDS            HBB (fragment): HBB_PONPY - Experimental evidence at transcript level: Swiss-Prot protein existence level 2. Involved in oxygen transport from the lung to the various peripheral tissues. From Pongo pygmaeus (Bornean orangutan).
   9318..9373    +  polyA_signal   β-globin poly(A) signal: rabbit β-globin polyadenylation signal (Gil and Proudfoot, 1987)
   9756..9778    -  protein_bind   lac operator (fragment): The lac repressor binds to the lac operator to inhibit transcription in E. coli. This inhibition can be relieved by adding lactose or isopropyl-β-D-thiogalactopyranoside (IPTG). lac repressor encoded by lacI
   9782..9812    -  promoter       lac promoter: promoter for the E. coli lac operon
   9827..9848    -  protein_bind   CAP binding site: CAP binding activates transcription in the presence of cAMP. E. coli catabolite activator protein
   9861..9900    -  CDS            lacI (fragment): lac repressor; lacI; The lac repressor binds to the lac operator to inhibit transcription in E. coli. This inhibition can be relieved by adding lactose or isopropyl-β-D-thiogalactopyranoside (IPTG).
  10073..10882   +  CDS            KanR: aminoglycoside phosphotransferase; aph(3')-Ia; confers resistance to kanamycin in bacteria or G418 (Geneticin®) in eukaryotes
>Addgene plasmid #103403 | LSB-hsa-miR-302c-3p | depositor full sequence | sequence record 195855 | Full Sequence
AATTGAGGGGATAACGCAGGAAAGAACATGTGAGCAAAAGGCCAGCAAAAGGCCAGGAACCGTAAAAAGG
CCGCGTTGCTGGCGTTTTTCCATAGGCTCCGCCCCCCTGACGAGCATCACAAAAATCGACGCTCAAGTCA
GAGGTGGCGAAACCCGACAGGACTATAAAGATACCAGGCGTTTCCCCCTGGAAGCTCCCTCGTGCGCTCT
CCTGTTCCGACCCTGCCGCTTACCGGATACCTGTCCGCCTTTCTCCCTTCGGGAAGCGTGGCGCTTTCTC
ATAGCTCACGCTGTAGGTATCTCAGTTCGGTGTAGGTCGTTCGCTCCAAGCTGGGCTGTGTGCACGAACC
CCCCGTTCAGCCCGACCGCTGCGCCTTATCCGGTAACTATCGTCTTGAGTCCAACCCGGTAAGACACGAC
TTATCGCCACTGGCAGCAGCCACTGGTAACAGGATTAGCAGAGCGAGGTATGTAGGCGGTGCTACAGAGT
TCTTGAAGTGGTGGCCTAACTACGGCTACACTAGAAGAACAGTATTTGGTATCTGCGCTCTGCTGAAGCC
AGTTACCTTCGGAAAAAGAGTTGGTAGCTCTTGATCCGGCAAACAAACCACCGCTGGTAGCGGTGGTTTT
TTTGTTTGCAAGCAGCAGATTACGCGCAGAAAAAAAGGATCTCAAGAAGATCCTTTGATCTTTTCTACGG
GGTCTGACGCTCAGTGGAACGAAAACTCACGTTAAGGGATTTTGGTCATGAGATTATCAAAAAGGATCTT
CACCTAGATCCTTTTAAATTAAAAATGAAGTTTTAAATCAATCTAAAGTATATATGAGTAAACTTGGTCT
GACAGTTACCAATGCTTAATCAGTGAGGCACCTATCTCAGCGATCTGTCTATTTCGTTCATCCATAGTTG
CCTGACTCCCCGTCGTGTAGATAACTACGATACGGGAGGGCTTACCATCTGGCCCCAGTGCTGCAATGAT
ACCGCGAGAACCACGCTCACCGGCTCCAGATTTATCAGCAATAAACCAGCCAGCCGGAAGGGCCGAGCGC
AGAAGTGGTCCTGCAACTTTATCCGCCTCCATCCAGTCTATTAATTGTTGCCGGGAAGCTAGAGTAAGTA
GTTCGCCAGTTAATAGTTTGCGCAACGTTGTTGCCATTGCTACAGGCATCGTGGTGTCACGCTCGTCGTT
TGGTATGGCTTCATTCAGCTCCGGTTCCCAACGATCAAGGCGAGTTACATGATCCCCCATGTTGTGCAAA
AAAGCGGTTAGCTCCTTCGGTCCTCCGATCGTTGTCAGAAGTAAGTTGGCCGCAGTGTTATCACTCATGG
TTATGGCAGCACTGCATAATTCTCTTACTGTCATGCCATCCGTAAGATGCTTTTCTGTGACTGGTGAGTA
CTCAACCAAGTCATTCTGAGAATAGTGTATGCGGCGACCGAGTTGCTCTTGCCCGGCGTCAATACGGGAT
AATACCGCGCCACATAGCAGAACTTTAAAAGTGCTCATCATTGGAAAACGTTCTTCGGGGCGAAAACTCT
CAAGGATCTTACCGCTGTTGAGATCCAGTTCGATGTAACCCACTCGTGCACCCAACTGATCTTCAGCATC
TTTTACTTTCACCAGCGTTTCTGGGTGAGCAAAAACAGGAAGGCAAAATGCCGCAAAAAAGGGAATAAGG
GCGACACGGAAATGTTGAATACTCATACTCTTCCTTTTTCAATATTATTGAAGCATTTATCAGGGTTATT
GTCTCATGAGCGGATACATATTTGAATGTAGCTCCGAATTTCTCGAGGGCTTGTCGACGACGGCGGTCTC
CGTCGTCAGGATCATGAATTCGACCCGCCTGCCACCATGACCGAGTACAAGCCCACGGTGCGCCTCGCCA
CCCGCGACGACGTCCCCCGGGCCGTACGCACCCTCGCCGCCGCGTTCGCCGACTACCCCGCCACGCGCCA
CACCGTCGACCCGGACCGCCACATCGAGCGGGTCACCGAGCTGCAAGAACTCTTCCTCACGCGCGTCGGG
CTCGACATCGGCAAGGTGTGGGTCGCGGACGACGGCGCCGCGGTGGCGGTCTGGACCACGCCGGAGAGCG
TCGAAGCGGGGGCGGTGTTCGCCGAGATCGGCCCGCGCATGGCCGAGTTGAGCGGTTCCCGGCTGGCCGC
GCAGCAACAGATGGAAGGCCTCCTGGCGCCGCACCGGCCCAAGGAGCCCGCGTGGTTCCTGGCCACCGTC
GGCGTCTCGCCCGACCACCAGGGCAAGGGTCTGGGCAGCGCCGTCGTGCTCCCCGGAGTGGAGGCGGCCG
AGCGCGCCGGGGTGCCCGCCTTCCTGGAGACATCCGCGCCCCGCAACCTCCCCTTCTACGAGCGGCTCGG
CTTCACCGTCACCGCCGACGTCGAGGTGCCCGAAGGACCGCGCACCTGGTGCATGACCCGCAAGCCCGGT
GCCTGATACGCGTGAATTCACTCCTCAGGTGCAGGCTGCCTATCAGAAGGTGGTGGCTGGTGTGGCCAAT
GCCCTGGCTCACAAATACCACTGAGATCTTTTTCCCTCTGCCAAAAATTATGGGGACATCATGAAGCCCC
TTGAGCATCTGACTTCTGGCTAATAAAGGAAATTTATTTTCATTGCAATAGTGTGTTGGAATTTTTTGTG
TCTCTCACTCGGAAGGACATATGGGAGGGCAAATCATTTAAAACATCAGAATGAGTATTTGGTTTAGAGT
TTGGCAACATATGCCCATATGCTGGCTGCCATGAACAAAGGTTGGCTATAAAGAGGTCATCAGTATATGA
AACAGCCCCCTGCTGTCCATTCCTTATTCCATAGAAAAGCCTTGACTTGAGGTTAGATTTTTTTTATATT
TTGTTTTGTGTTATTTTTTTCTTTAACATCCCTAAAATTTTCCTTACATGTTTTACTAGCCAGATTTTTC
CTCCTCTCCTGACTACTCCCAGTCATAGCTGTCCCTCTTCTCTTATGGAGATCCCTCGACCTGCAGCCCA
AGCTTGAATTCTCTAGAATTACCCTGTTATCCCTATGCTTGGTTTACCGAGCTCTTATTGGTTTTCAAAC
TTCATTGACTGTGCCCAACGCGCCTGGGAGCTCACGGGGACAGCCCCCCCCCAAAGCCCCCAGGGATGTA
ATTACGTCCCTCCCCCGCTAGGGGGCAGCAGCGAGCCGCCCGGGGCTCCGCTCCGGTCCGGCGCTCCCCC
CGCATCCCCGAGCCGGCAGCGTGCGGGGACAGCCCGGGCACGGGGAAGGTGGCACGGGATCGCTTTCCTC
TGAACGCTTCTCGCTGCTCTTTGAGCCTGCAGACACCTGGGGGGATACGGGGAAAAAGCTAGGCTGAAAG
ACCGGTTCTTAGAATGACACGCGCCTGGGAGCTCACGGGGACAGCCCCCCCCCAAAGCCCCCAGGGATGT
AATTACGTCCCTCCCCCGCTAGGGGGCAGCAGCGAGCCGCCCGGGGCTCCGCTCCGGTCCGGCGCTCCCC
CCGCATCCCCGAGCCGGCAGCGTGCGGGGACAGCCCGGGCACGGGGAAGGTGGCACGGGATCGCTTTCCT
CTGAACGCTTCTCGCTGCTCTTTGAGCCTGCAGACACCTGGGGGGATACGGGGAAAAAGCTAACTTCTGA
GACGACAACTTTGTATAGAAAAGTTGGCTCCGAATTCGCCCTTGACAGCAGAGATCCAGTTTGGTTAATT
AATTGGCTCCGGTGCCCGTCAGTGGGCAGAGCGCACATCGCCCACAGTCCCCGAGAAGTTGTGGGGAGGG
GTCGGCAATTGAACCGGTGCCTAGAGAAGGTGGCGCGGGGTAAACTGGGAAAGTGATGTCGTGTACTGGC
TCCGCCTTTTTCCCGAGGGTGGGGGAGAACCGTATATAAGTGCAGTAGTCGCCGTGAACGTTCTTTTTCG
CAACGGGTTTGCCGCCAGAACACAGGTAAGTGCCGTGTGTGGTTCCCGCGGGCCTGGCCTCTTTACGGGT
TATGGCCCTTGCGTGCCTTGAATTACTTCCACCTGGCTGCAGTACGTGATTCTTGATCCCGAGCTTCGGG
TTGGAAGTGGGTGGGAGAGTTCGAGGCCTTGCGCTTAAGGAGCCCCTTCGCCTCGTGCTTGAGTTGAGGC
CTGGCCTGGGCGCTGGGGCCGCCGCGTGCGAATCTGGTGGCACCTTCGCGCCTGTCTCGCTGCTTTCGAT
AAGTCTCTAGCCATTTAAAATTTTTGATGACCTGCTGCGACGCTTTTTTTCTGGCAAGATAGTCTTGTAA
ATGCGGGCCAAGATCTGCACACTGGTATTTCGGTTTTTGGGGCCGCGGGCGGCGACGGGGCCCGTGCGTC
CCAGCGCACATGTTCGGCGAGGCGGGGCCTGCGAGCGCGGCCACCGAGAATCGGACGGGGGTAGTCTCAA
GCTGGCCGGCCTGCTCTGGTGCCTGGCCTCGCGCCGCCGTGTATCGCCCCGCCCTGGGCGGCAAGGCTGG
CCCGGTCGGCACCAGTTGCGTGAGCGGAAAGATGGCCGCTTCCCGGCCCTGCTGCAGGGAGCTCAAAATG
GAGGACGCGGCGCTCGGGAGAGCGGGCGGGTGAGTCACCCACACAAAGGAAAAGGGCCTTTCCGTCCTCA
GCCGTCGCTTCATGTGACTCCACGGAGTACCGGGCGCCGTCCAGGCACCTCGATTAGTTCTCGAGCTTTT
GGAGTACGTCGTCTTTAGGTTGGGGGGAGGGGTTTTATGCGATGGAGTTTCCCCACACTGAGTGGGTGGA
GACTGAAGTTAGGCCAGCTTGGCACTTGATGTAATTCTCCTTGGAATTTGCCCTTTTTGAGTTTGGATCT
TGGTTCATTCTCAAGCCTCAGACAGTGGTTCAAAGTTTTTTTCTTCCATTTCAGGTGTCGTGAGAAGGGC
GAATTCGACCCAAGTTTGTACAAAAAAGCAGGCTGGATCCAGGTGCCACCATGGTGAGCGAGCTGATTAA
GGAGAACATGCACATGAAGCTGTACATGGAGGGCACCGTGAACAACCACCACTTCAAGTGCACATCCGAG
GGCGAAGGCAAGCCCTACGAGGGCACCCAGACCATGAGAATCAAGGCGGTCGAGGGCGGCCCTCTCCCCT
TCGCCTTCGACATCCTGGCTACCAGCTTCATGTACGGCAGCAAAACCTTCATCAACCACACCCAGGGCAT
CCCCGACTTCTTTAAGCAGTCCTTCCCCGAGGGCTTCACATGGGAGAGAGTCACCACATACGAAGATGGG
GGCGTGCTGACCGCTACCCAGGACACCAGCCTCCAGGACGGCTGCCTCATCTACAACGTCAAGATCAGAG
GGGTGAACTTCCCATCCAACGGCCCTGTGATGCAGAAGAAAACACTCGGCTGGGAGGCCTCCACCGAGAC
ACTGTACCCCGCTGACGGCGGCCTGGAAGGCAGAGCCGACATGGCCCTGAAGCTCGTGGGCGGGGGCCAC
CTGATCTGCAACCTTAAGACCACATACAGATCCAAGAAACCCGCTAAGAACCTCAAGATGCCCGGCGTCT
ACTATGTGGACAGGAGACTGGAAAGAATCAAGGAGGCCGACAAAGAGACATACGTCGAGCAGCACGAGGT
GGCTGTGGCCAGATACTGCGACCTCCCTAGCAAACTGGGGCACAAACTTAATTGAGAATTCTACCACCCA
GCTTTCTTGTACAAAGTGGTACGTCTCAAGACCAGAGGTCTCTGCTTTACCATAGCCACTGAAACATGGA
AGCACTTACCACTGAAACATGGAAGCACTTACCACTGAAACATGGAAGCACTTACCACTGAAACATGGAA
GCACTTACAACCAGAAGAGACCTGTGCTTCACTCCTCAGGTGCAGGCTGCCTATCAGAAGGTGGTGGCTG
GTGTGGCCAATGCCCTGGCTCACAAATACCACTGAGATCTTTTTCCCTCTGCCAAAAATTATGGGGACAT
CATGAAGCCCCTTGAGCATCTGACTTCTGGCTAATAAAGGAAATTTATTTTCATTGCAATAGTGTGTTGG
AATTTTTTGTGTCTCTCACTCGGAAGGACATATGGGAGGGCAAATCATTTAAAACATCAGAATGAGTATT
TGGTTTAGAGTTTGGCAACATATGCCCATATGCTGGCTGCCATGAACAAAGGTTGGCTATAAAGAGGTCA
TCAGTATATGAAACAGCCCCCTGCTGTCCATTCCTTATTCCATAGAAAAGCCTTGACTTGAGGTTAGATT
TTTTTTATATTTTGTTTTGTGTTATTTTTTTCTTTAACATCCCTAAAATTTTCCTTACATGTTTTACTAG
CCAGATTTTTCCTCCTCTCCTGACTACTCCCAGTCATAGCTGTCCCTCTTCTCTTATGGAGATCCCGAGC
GGTGCGTTTTTATGCTTGTAGTATTGTATAATGTTTTTAAGATCCAAGCTTCTGACCTCTTCTCTTCCTC
CCACAGGGCCTCGAGACAATTGCATCGATGGTACCAGTGAAAGTCTGCAATGAATTCGAGTTGGCGCGCC
TGTCATTCTAAATCTCTCTTTCAGCCTAAAGCTTTTTCCCCGTATCCCCCCAGGTGTCTGCAGGCTCAAA
GAGCAGCGAGAAGCGTTCAGAGGAAAGCGATCCCGTGCCACCTTCCCCGTGCCCGGGCTGTCCCCGCACG
CTGCCGGCTCGGGGATGCGGGGGGAGCGCCGGACCGGAGCGGAGCCCCGGGCGGCTCGCTGCTGCCCCCT
AGCGGGGGAGGGACGTAATTACATCCCTGGGGGCTTTGGGAGGGGGCTGTCCCCGTGAGCTCCCAGGCGC
GCCTGTCATTCTAAATCTCTCTTTCAGCCTAAAGCTTTTTCCCCGTATCCCCCCAGGTGTCTGCAGGCTC
AAAGAGCAGCGAGAAGCGTTCAGAGGAAAGCGATCCCGTGCCACCTTCCCCGTGCCCGGGCTGTCCCCGC
ACGCTGCCGGCTCGGGGATGCGGGGGGAGCGCCGGACCGGAGCGGAGCCCCGGGCGGCTCGCTGCTGCCC
CCTAGCGGGGGAGGGACGTAATTACATCCCTGGGGGCTTTGGGGGGGGGCTGTCCCCGTGAGCTCCCAGG
CGCGCCAACTCGGTACCGTATCGATGTCGACGTTAACGCTAGTGATATCAACTTTGTATAGAAAAGTTGG
CTCCGAATTCGCCCTTGACAGCAGAGATCCAGTTTGGTTAATTAATTGGCTCCGGTGCCCGTCAGTGGGC
AGAGCGCACATCGCCCACAGTCCCCGAGAAGTTGTGGGGAGGGGTCGGCAATTGAACCGGTGCCTAGAGA
AGGTGGCGCGGGGTAAACTGGGAAAGTGATGTCGTGTACTGGCTCCGCCTTTTTCCCGAGGGTGGGGGAG
AACCGTATATAAGTGCAGTAGTCGCCGTGAACGTTCTTTTTCGCAACGGGTTTGCCGCCAGAACACAGGT
AAGTGCCGTGTGTGGTTCCCGCGGGCCTGGCCTCTTTACGGGTTATGGCCCTTGCGTGCCTTGAATTACT
TCCACCTGGCTGCAGTACGTGATTCTTGATCCCGAGCTTCGGGTTGGAAGTGGGTGGGAGAGTTCGAGGC
CTTGCGCTTAAGGAGCCCCTTCGCCTCGTGCTTGAGTTGAGGCCTGGCCTGGGCGCTGGGGCCGCCGCGT
GCGAATCTGGTGGCACCTTCGCGCCTGTCTCGCTGCTTTCGATAAGTCTCTAGCCATTTAAAATTTTTGA
TGACCTGCTGCGACGCTTTTTTTCTGGCAAGATAGTCTTGTAAATGCGGGCCAAGATCTGCACACTGGTA
TTTCGGTTTTTGGGGCCGCGGGCGGCGACGGGGCCCGTGCGTCCCAGCGCACATGTTCGGCGAGGCGGGG
CCTGCGAGCGCGGCCACCGAGAATCGGACGGGGGTAGTCTCAAGCTGGCCGGCCTGCTCTGGTGCCTGGC
CTCGCGCCGCCGTGTATCGCCCCGCCCTGGGCGGCAAGGCTGGCCCGGTCGGCACCAGTTGCGTGAGCGG
AAAGATGGCCGCTTCCCGGCCCTGCTGCAGGGAGCTCAAAATGGAGGACGCGGCGCTCGGGAGAGCGGGC
GGGTGAGTCACCCACACAAAGGAAAAGGGCCTTTCCGTCCTCAGCCGTCGCTTCATGTGACTCCACGGAG
TACCGGGCGCCGTCCAGGCACCTCGATTAGTTCTCGAGCTTTTGGAGTACGTCGTCTTTAGGTTGGGGGG
AGGGGTTTTATGCGATGGAGTTTCCCCACACTGAGTGGGTGGAGACTGAAGTTAGGCCAGCTTGGCACTT
GATGTAATTCTCCTTGGAATTTGCCCTTTTTGAGTTTGGATCTTGGTTCATTCTCAAGCCTCAGACAGTG
GTTCAAAGTTTTTTTCTTCCATTTCAGGTGTCGTGAGAAGGGCGAATTCGACCCAAGTTTGTACAAAAAA
GCAGGCTCGCCACCATGGTGAGCAAGGGCGAGGAGCTGTTCACCGGGGTGGTGCCCATCCTGGTCGAGCT
GGACGGCGACGTAAACGGCCACAAGTTCAGCGTGAGGGGCGAGGGCGAGGGCGATGCCACCAACGGCAAG
CTGACCCTGAAGTTCATCTGCACCACCGGCAAGCTGCCCGTGCCCTGGCCCACCCTCGTGACCACCCTGA
GCCACGGCGTGCAGTGCTTCGCCCGCTACCCCGACCACATGAAGCAGCACGACTTCTTCAAGTCCGCCAT
GCCCGAAGGCTACGTCCAGGAGCGCACCATCTTCTTCAAGGACGACGGCACCTACAAGACCCGCGCCGAG
GTGAAGTTCGAGGGCGACACCCTAGTGAACCGCATCGAGCTGAAGGGCGTCGACTTCAAGGAGGACGGCA
ACATCCTGGGGCACAAGCTGGAGTACAACTTCAACAGCCACAACATCTATATCATGGCCGTCAAGCAGAA
GAACGGCATCAAGGTGAACTTCAAGATCCGCCACAACGTGGAGGACGGCAGCGTGCAGCTCGCCGACCAC
TACCAGCAGAACACCCCCATCGGCGACGGCCCCGTGCTGCTGCCCGACAGCCACTACCTGAGCACCCAGT
CCGTGCTGAGCAAAGACCCCAACGAGAAGCGCGATCACATGGTCCTGCTGGAGTTCCGCACCGCCGCCGG
GATCACTCTCGGCATGGACGAGCTGTACAAGTAATACCACCCAGCTTTCTTGTACAAAGTGGTACGCGTG
AATTCACTCCTCAGGTGCAGGCTGCCTATCAGAAGGTGGTGGCTGGTGTGGCCAATGCCCTGGCTCACAA
ATACCACTGAGATCTTTTTCCCTCTGCCAAAAATTATGGGGACATCATGAAGCCCCTTGAGCATCTGACT
TCTGGCTAATAAAGGAAATTTATTTTCATTGCAATAGTGTGTTGGAATTTTTTGTGTCTCTCACTCGGAA
GGACATATGGGAGGGCAAATCATTTAAAACATCAGAATGAGTATTTGGTTTAGAGTTTGGCAACATATGC
CCATATGCTGGCTGCCATGAACAAAGGTTGGCTATAAAGAGGTCATCAGTATATGAAACAGCCCCCTGCT
GTCCATTCCTTATTCCATAGAAAAGCCTTGACTTGAGGTTAGATTTTTTTTATATTTTGTTTTGTGTTAT
TTTTTTCTTTAACATCCCTAAAATTTTCCTTACATGTTTTACTAGCCAGATTTTTCCTCCTCTCCTGACT
ACTCCCAGTCATAGCTGTCCCTCTTCTCTTATGGAGATCCCTCGACCTGCAGCCCAAGCTTGGCGTAATC
ATGGTCATAGCTGTTTCCTGTGTGAAATTGTTATCCGCTCACAATTCCACACAACATACGAGCCGGAAGC
ATAAAGTGTAAAGCCTGGGGTGCCTAATGAGTGAGCTAACTCACATTAATTGCGTTGCGCTCACTGCCCG
CTTTCCAGTCGGGAAACCTGTCGTGCCAGCGGATCGACAGTACTAAGCTTGGTCTAATACCCAATCTCTC
GTCTTATCCAGATGTTTTATACGCCTCTGGCCCGTGTCTCAAAATCTCTGATGTTACATTGCACAAGATA
AAATAATATCATCATGAACAATAAAACTGTCTGCTTACATAAACAGTAATACAAGGGGTGTTATGAGCCA
TATTCAACGGGAAACGTCGAGGCCGCGATTAAATTCCAACATGGATGCTGATTTATATGGGTATAAATGG
GCTCGCGATAATGTCGGGCAATCAGGTGCGACAATCTATCGCTTGTATGGGAAGCCCGATGCGCCAGAGT
TGTTTCTGAAACATGGCAAAGGTAGCGTTGCCAATGATGTTACAGATGAGATGGTCAGACTAAACTGGCT
GACGGAATTTATGCCTCTTCCGACCATCAAGCATTTTATCCGTACTCCTGATGATGCATGGTTACTCACC
ACTGCGATCCCCGGAAAAACAGCATTCCAGGTATTAGAAGAATATCCTGATTCAGGTGAAAATATTGTTG
ATGCGCTGGCAGTGTTCCTGCGCCGGTTGCATTCGATTCCTGTTTGTAATTGTCCTTTTAACAGCGATCG
CGTATTTCGTCTCGCTCAGGCGCAATCACGAATGAATAACGGTTTGGTTGATGCGAGTGATTTTGATGAC
GAGCGTAATGGCTGGCCTGTTGAACAAGTCTGGAAAGAAATGCATAAACTTTTGCCATTCTCACCGGATT
CAGTCGTCACTCATGGTGATTTCTCACTTGATAACCTTATTTTTGACGAGGGGAAATTAATAGGTTGTAT
TGATGTTGGACGAGTCGGAATCGCAGACCGATACCAGGATCTTGCCATCCTATGGAACTGCCTCGGTGAG
TTTTCTCCTTCATTACAGAAACGGCTTTTTCAAAAATATGGTATTGATAATCCTGATATGAATAAATTGC
AGTTTCATTTGATGCTCGATGAGTTTTTCTAATCAGAATTGGTTAATTGGTTGTAACACTGGCAGAGCAT
TACGCTGACTTGACGGGACGGCGCAAGCTCATGACCAAAATCCCTTAACGTGAGTTACGCGTCGTTCCAC
TGAGCGTCAGAGGTATCACTAGTATTACAGAGGTAAGTTATAACAGTCGCCTAACCC
