>Addgene plasmid #103403 | LSB-hsa-miR-302c-3p | depositor partial sequence | sequence record 195856 | hsa-miR-302c-3p target
CCACTGAAACATGGAAGCACTTA
