>Addgene plasmid #103403 | LSB-hsa-miR-302c-3p | addgene partial sequence | sequence record 272314 | mKate2-F 5'-ACCCGCTAAGAACCTCAAGA-3'
CAAGGAGGCCGACAAAGAGACATACGTCGAGCAGCACGAGGTGGCTGTGGCCAGATACTGCGACCTCCCT
AGCAAACTGGGGCACAAACTTAATTGAGAATTCTACCACCCAGCTTTCTTGTACAAAGTGGTACGTCTCA
AGACCAGAGGTCTCTGCTTTACCATAGCCACTGAAACATGGAAGCACTTACCACTGAAACATGGAAGCAC
TTACCACTGAAACATGGAAGCACTTACCACTGAAACATGGAAGCACTTACAACCAGAAGAGACCTGTGCT
TCACTCCTCAGGTGCAGGCTGCCTATCAGAAGGTGGTGGCTGGTGTGGCCAATGCCCTGGCTCACAAATA
CCACTGAGATCTTTTTCCCTCTGCCAAAAATTATGGGGACATCATGAA
